Addgene plasmid #117337: pmiRGLO-ARF1-214
Purpose: Dual luciferase assay for miRNA-targeted UTR
Depositing lab: Volker Busskamp. Depositing organization: Technische Universitaet Dresden. Publication: Combined Experimental and System-Level Analyses Reveal the Complex Regulatory Network of miR-124 during Human Neurogenesis. Kutsche LK, Gysi DM, Fallmann J, Lenk K, Petri R, Swiersy A, Klapper SD, Pircs K, Khattak S, Stadler PF, Jakobsson J, Nowick K, Busskamp V. Cell Syst. 2018 Sep 28. pii: S2405-4712(18)30358-2. doi: 10.1016/j.cels.2018.08.011. PubMed 30292704.
Backbone
  Vector backbone: pmiRGLO
  Backbone manufacturer: Promega
  Backbone size w/o insert (bp): 7334
  Vector type: Mammalian Expression, Luciferase
  Selectable markers: Neomycin (select with G418)
Growth in bacteria
  Bacterial resistance: Ampicillin, 100 μg/mL
  Growth temperature: 37°C
  Growth strain: DH5alpha
  Copy number: High Copy
Gene/Insert
  Gene/Insert name: 3' UTR ARF1-214
  Species: H. sapiens (human)
  Insert size (bp): 1198
  Promoter: Murine PGK-1
  Tag / fusion protein: luciferase (N terminal on backbone)
  Cloning method: Gibson Cloning
  Sequencing primers: 5′ Fluc-F1 (AGAAGCTGCGCGGTGGTGTTGTG); 3′ T7terminal
Terms and licenses: Academic/Nonprofit Terms; Industry Terms: Not Available to Industry
Depositor comments: 5' NheI cloning site destroyed, 3' XbaI cloning site destroyed
How to cite: pmiRGLO-ARF1-214 was a gift from Volker Busskamp (Addgene plasmid # 117337 ; http://n2t.net/addgene:117337 ; RRID:Addgene_117337)
