[The description below was written by a language model from this plasmid's Addgene catalogue record and pLannotate feature annotations shown in this document.]
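Description:
pmiRGLO-ARF1-214 is a mammalian dual-luciferase reporter plasmid built on the Promega pmiRGLO backbone and designed to test whether a 3' UTR is targeted by a microRNA. It is propagated in E. coli as a high-copy plasmid through a ColE1/pUC-type origin with ampicillin selection (AmpR under its bla promoter). A ColE1-derived cer region is also annotated, which helps keep the plasmid monomeric. In mammalian cells, a neomycin resistance gene allows G418 selection.

The experimental reporter is the synthetic firefly luciferase gene luc2, driven by the mouse PGK-1 promoter. A roughly 1.2 kb human sequence, recorded as the 3' UTR of ARF1-214, was inserted by Gibson assembly downstream of the luc2 coding region. It corresponds to the unannotated gap between the luciferase CDS and the remaining multiple cloning site fragment, and the flanking NheI and XbaI cloning sites were destroyed in the process. The firefly transcript therefore carries the ARF1 UTR, so miRNA binding to it should lower firefly luciferase output.

A second, independent cassette uses the SV40 enhancer/early promoter to express human codon-optimized Renilla luciferase, followed closely by the NeoR coding sequence and a synthetic poly(A) signal. Renilla activity serves as the internal control for normalizing transfection efficiency. Several short annotated fragments (T7 terminator, M13 ori, bom, large T antigen, tnpA) appear to be backbone remnants or partial annotation matches rather than functional elements.

The associated study concerns the miR-124 regulatory network in human neurogenesis, but the record does not state which miRNA this UTR was tested against.
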