Features (pLannotate 1.2.2; 18 found; start..end, strand, type, name):
    447..2099    +  CDS            luciferase: firefly luciferase synthetic luc2 version of the luciferase gene
   3321..3344    +  misc_feature   MCS (fragment): pUC18/19 multiple cloning site
   3351..3400    +  CDS            SET1 (fragment): solubility-enhancement tag derived from T7 phage gene 10B
   3408..3427    +  terminator     T7 terminator (fragment): transcription terminator for bacteriophage T7 RNA polymerase
   3449..3570    -  polyA_signal   SV40 poly(A) signal: SV40 polyadenylation signal
   3593..3661    -  CDS            large T antigen (fragment): large T antigen from SV40 (simian virus 40)
   3666..3698    +  rep_origin     M13 ori (fragment): M13 bacteriophage origin of replication; arrow indicates direction of (+) strand synthesis
   3699..3750    -  misc_feature   bom (fragment): basis of mobility region from pBR322
   3815..4172    +  promoter       SV40 promoter: SV40 enhancer and early promoter
   4223..5155    +  CDS            hRluc: Renilla luciferase human codon-optimized
   5206..5998    +  CDS            NeoR/KanR (fragment): aminoglycoside phosphotransferase from Tn5; aph(3')-II (or nptII); confers resistance to neomycin, kanamycin, and G418 (Geneticin®)
   6062..6110    +  polyA_signal   poly(A) signal: synthetic polyadenylation signal
   6131..6223    -  CDS            tnpA (fragment): TN5P_ECOLX - Also known as tnp. Experimental evidence at protein level: Swiss-Prot protein existence level 1. Mediates transposition of transposon Tn5 by a 'cut and paste' mechanism. First, the monomeric transposase binds the 19 bp inverted DNA repeats flanking the transposon. Then, dimerization of the DNA- bound transposase creates a synaptic DNA complex. After nicking of the first DNA strand, excision of the transposon proceeds through a series of intermediates. The transposase then mediates the insertion of the transposon at a new site by strand transfer. The activity of the wild- type tran
   6266..6370    +  promoter       AmpR promoter: bla
   6371..7231    +  CDS            AmpR: β-lactamase; bla; confers resistance to ampicillin, carbenicillin, and related antibiotics
   7389..7977    -  rep_origin     ori: high-copy-number ColE1/pMB1/pBR322/pUC origin of replication
   8093..8376    +  misc_feature   cer region: ColE1-derived recombination site that helps to maintain plasmids as monomers
   8433..400     +  promoter       PGK promoter (across the origin): mouse phosphoglycerate kinase 1 promoter
>Addgene plasmid #117337 | pmiRGLO-ARF1-214 | addgene full sequence | sequence record 231449 | Addgene NGS Result
TTCCACATCCACCGGTAGGCGCCAACCGGCTCCGTTCTTTGGTGGCCCCTTCGCGCCACCTTCTACTCCT
CCCCTAGTCAGGAAGTTCCCCCCCGCCCCGCAGCTCGCGTCGTGCAGGACGTGACAAATGGAAGTAGCAC
GTCTCACTAGTCTCGTGCAGATGGACAGCACCGCTGAGCAATGGAAGCGGGTAGGCCTTTGGGGCAGCGG
CCAATAGCAGCTTTGCTCCTTCGCTTTCTGGGCTCAGAGGCTGGGAAGGGGTGGGTCCGGGGGCGGGCTC
AGGGGCGGGCTCAGGGGCGGGGCGGGCGCCCGAAGGTCCTCCGGAGGCCCGGCATTCTGCACGCTTCAAA
AGCGCACGTCTGCCGCGCTGTTCTCCTCTTCCTCATCTCCGGGCCTTTCGACCTGCAGCCCAAGCTTGGC
AATCCGGTACTGTTGGTAAAGCCACCATGGAAGATGCCAAAAACATTAAGAAGGGCCCAGCGCCATTCTA
CCCACTCGAAGACGGGACCGCCGGCGAGCAGCTGCACAAAGCCATGAAGCGCTACGCCCTGGTGCCCGGC
ACCATCGCCTTTACCGACGCACATATCGAGGTGGACATTACCTACGCCGAGTACTTCGAGATGAGCGTTC
GGCTGGCAGAAGCTATGAAGCGCTATGGGCTGAATACAAACCATCGGATCGTGGTGTGCAGCGAGAATAG
CTTGCAGTTCTTCATGCCCGTGTTGGGTGCCCTGTTCATCGGTGTGGCTGTGGCCCCAGCTAACGACATC
TACAACGAGCGCGAGCTGCTGAACAGCATGGGCATCAGCCAGCCCACCGTCGTATTCGTGAGCAAGAAAG
GGCTGCAAAAGATCCTCAACGTGCAAAAGAAGCTACCGATCATACAAAAGATCATCATCATGGATAGCAA
GACCGACTACCAGGGCTTCCAAAGCATGTACACCTTCGTGACTTCCCATTTGCCACCCGGCTTCAACGAG
TACGACTTCGTGCCCGAGAGCTTCGACCGGGACAAAACCATCGCCCTGATCATGAACAGTAGTGGCAGTA
CCGGATTGCCCAAGGGCGTAGCCCTACCGCACCGCACCGCTTGTGTCCGATTCAGTCATGCCCGCGACCC
CATCTTCGGCAACCAGATCATCCCCGACACCGCTATCCTCAGCGTGGTGCCATTTCACCACGGCTTCGGC
ATGTTCACCACGCTGGGCTACTTGATCTGCGGCTTTCGGGTCGTGCTCATGTACCGCTTCGAGGAGGAGC
TATTCTTGCGCAGCTTGCAAGACTATAAGATTCAATCTGCCCTGCTGGTGCCCACACTATTTAGCTTCTT
CGCTAAGAGCACTCTCATCGACAAGTACGACCTAAGCAACTTGCACGAGATCGCCAGCGGCGGGGCGCCG
CTCAGCAAGGAGGTAGGTGAGGCCGTGGCCAAACGCTTCCACCTACCAGGCATCCGCCAGGGCTACGGCC
TGACAGAAACAACCAGCGCCATTCTGATCACCCCCGAAGGGGACGACAAGCCTGGCGCAGTAGGCAAGGT
GGTGCCCTTCTTCGAGGCTAAGGTGGTGGACTTGGACACCGGTAAGACACTGGGTGTGAACCAGCGCGGC
GAGCTGTGCGTCCGTGGCCCCATGATCATGAGCGGCTACGTTAACAACCCCGAGGCTACAAACGCTCTCA
TCGACAAGGACGGCTGGCTGCACAGCGGCGACATCGCCTACTGGGACGAGGACGAGCACTTCTTCATCGT
GGACCGGCTGAAGAGCCTGATCAAATACAAGGGCTACCAGGTAGCCCCAGCCGAACTGGAGAGCATCCTG
CTGCAACACCCCAACATCTTCGACGCCGGGGTCGCCGGCCTGCCCGACGACGATGCCGGCGAGCTGCCCG
CCGCAGTCGTCGTGCTGGAACACGGTAAAACCATGACCGAGAAGGAGATCGTGGACTATGTGGCCAGCCA
GGTTACAACCGCCAAGAAGCTGCGCGGTGGTGTTGTGTTCGTGGACGAGGTGCCTAAAGGACTGACCGGC
AAGTTGGACGCCCGCAAGATCCGCGAGATTCTCATTAAGGCCAAGAAGGGCGGCAAGATCGCCGTGTAAT
TCTAGTTGTTTAAACGAGCTCGACGCGACCCCCCTCCCTCTCACTCCTCTTGCCCTCTGCTTTACTCTCA
TGTGGCAAACGTGCGGCTCGTGGTGTGAGTGCCAGAAGCTGCCTCCGTGGTTTGGTCACCGTGTGCATCG
CACCGTGCTGTAAATGTGGCAGACGCAGCCTGCGGCCAGGCTTTTTATTTAATGTAAATAGTTTTTGTTT
CCAATGAGGCAGTTTCTGGTACTCCTATGCAATATTACTCAGCTTTTTTTATTGTAAAAAGAAAAATCAA
CTCACTGTTCAGTGCTGAGAGGGGATGTAGGCCCATGGGCACCTGGCCTCCAGGAGTCGCTGTGTTGGGA
GAGCCGGCCACGCCCTTGGCTTTAGAGCTGTGTTGAAATCCATTTTGGTGGTTGGTTTTTAACCCAAACT
CAGTGCATTTTTTAAAATAGTTAAGAATCCAAGTCGAGAACACTTGAACACACAGAAGGGAGACCCCGCC
TAGCATAGATTTGCAGTTACGGCCTGGATGCCAGTCGCCAGCCCAGCTGTTCCCCTCGGGAACATGAGGT
GGTGGTGGCGCAGCAGACTGCGATCAATTCTGCATGGTCACAGTAGAGATCCCCGCAACTCGCTTGTCCT
TGGGTCACCCTGCATTCCATAGCCATGTGCTTGTCCCTGTGCTCCCACGGTTCCCAGGGGCCAGGCTGGG
AGCCCACAGCCACCCCACTATGCCGCAGGCCGCCCTACCCACCTTCAGGCAGCCTATGGGACGCAGGGCC
CCATCTGTCCCTCGGTCGCCGTGTGGCCAGAGTGGGTCCGTCGTCCCCAACACTCGTGCTCGCTCAGACA
CTTTGGCAGGATGTCTGGGGCCTCACCAGCAGGAGCGCGTGCAAGCCGGGCAGGCGGTCCACCTAGACCC
ACAGCCCCTCGGGAGCACCCCACCTCTGTGTGTGATGTAGCTTTCTCTCCCTCAGCCTGCAAGGGTCCGA
TTTGCCATCGAAAAAGACAACCTCTACTTTTTTCTTTTGTATTTTGATAAACACTGAAGCTGGAGCTGTT
AAATTTATCTTGGGGAAACCTCAGAACTGGTCTATTTGGTGTCGTGGAACCTCTTACTGCTTTCAATACA
CGATTAGTAATCAACTGTTTTGTATACTTGTTTTCAGTTTTCATTTCGACAAACAAGCACTGTAATTATA
GCTATTAGAATAAAATCTCTTAACTATTTCAGTCGACCTGCAGGCATGCAAGCTGATCCGGCTGCTAACA
AAGCCCGAAAGGAAGCTGAGTTGGCTGCTGCCACCGCTGAGCAATAACTAGCATAACCCCTTGGGGCGGC
CGCTTCGAGCAGACATGATAAGATACATTGATGAGTTTGGACAAACCACAACTAGAATGCAGTGAAAAAA
ATGCTTTATTTGTGAAATTTGTGATGCTATTGCTTTATTTGTAACCATTATAAGCTGCAATAAACAAGTT
AACAACAACAATTGCATTCATTTTATGTTTCAGGTTCAGGGGGAGATGTGGGAGGTTTTTTTAAGCAAGT
AAAACCTCTACAAATGTGGTAAAATCGAATTTTAACAAAATATTAACGCTTACAATTTCCTGATGCGGTA
TTTTCTCCTTACGCATCTGTGCGGTATTTCACACCGCATACGCGGATCTGCGCAGCACCATGGCCTGAAA
TAACCTCTGAAAGAGGAACTTGGTTAGGTACCTTCTGAGGCGGAAAGAACCAGCTGTGGAATGTGTGTCA
GTTAGGGTGTGGAAAGTCCCCAGGCTCCCCAGCAGGCAGAAGTATGCAAAGCATGCATCTCAATTAGTCA
GCAACCAGGTGTGGAAAGTCCCCAGGCTCCCCAGCAGGCAGAAGTATGCAAAGCATGCATCTCAATTAGT
CAGCAACCATAGTCCCGCCCCTAACTCCGCCCATCCCGCCCCTAACTCCGCCCAGTTCCGCCCATTCTCC
GCCCCATGGCTGACTAATTTTTTTTATTTATGCAGAGGCCGAGGCCGCCTCGGCCTCTGAGCTATTCCAG
AAGTAGTGAGGAGGCTTTTTTGGAGGCCTAGGCTTTTGCAAAAAGCTTGATTCTTCTGACACAACAGTCT
CGAACCAAAGGCTGGAGCCACCATGGCTTCCAAGGTGTACGACCCCGAGCAACGCAAACGCATGATCACT
GGGCCTCAGTGGTGGGCTCGCTGCAAGCAAATGAACGTGCTGGACTCCTTCATCAACTACTATGATTCCG
AGAAGCACGCCGAGAACGCCGTGATTTTTCTGCATGGTAACGCTGCCTCCAGCTACCTGTGGAGGCACGT
CGTGCCTCACATCGAGCCCGTGGCTAGATGCATCATCCCTGATCTGATCGGAATGGGTAAGTCCGGCAAG
AGCGGGAATGGCTCATATCGCCTCCTGGATCACTACAAGTACCTCACCGCTTGGTTCGAGCTGCTGAACC
TTCCAAAGAAAATCATCTTTGTGGGCCACGACTGGGGGGCTTGTCTGGCCTTTCACTACTCCTACGAGCA
CCAAGACAAGATCAAGGCCATCGTCCATGCTGAGAGTGTCGTGGACGTGATCGAGTCCTGGGACGAGTGG
CCTGACATCGAGGAGGATATCGCCCTGATCAAGAGCGAAGAGGGCGAGAAAATGGTGCTTGAGAATAACT
TCTTCGTCGAGACCATGCTCCCAAGCAAGATCATGCGGAAACTGGAGCCTGAGGAGTTCGCTGCCTACCT
GGAGCCATTCAAGGAGAAGGGCGAGGTTAGACGGCCTACCCTCTCCTGGCCTCGCGAGATCCCTCTCGTT
AAGGGAGGCAAGCCCGACGTCGTCCAGATTGTCCGCAACTACAACGCCTACCTTCGGGCCAGCGACGATC
TGCCTAAGATGTTCATCGAGTCCGACCCTGGGTTCTTTTCCAACGCTATTGTCGAGGGAGCTAAGAAGTT
CCCTAACACCGAGTTCGTGAAGGTGAAGGGCCTCCACTTCAGCCAGGAGGACGCTCCAGATGAAATGGGT
AAGTACATCAAGAGCTTCGTGGAGCGCGTGCTGAAGAACGAGCAGACCGGTGGTGGGAGCGGAGGTGGCG
GATCAGGTGGCGGAGGCTCCGGAGGGATTGAACAAGATGGATTGCACGCAGGTTCTCCGGCCGCTTGGGT
GGAGAGGCTATTCGGCTATGACTGGGCACAACAGACAATCGGCTGCTCTGATGCCGCCGTGTTCCGGCTG
TCAGCGCAGGGGCGCCCGGTTCTTTTTGTCAAGACCGACCTGTCCGGTGCCCTGAATGAACTGCAGGACG
AGGCAGCGCGGCTATCGTGGCTGGCCACGACGGGCGTTCCTTGCGCAGCTGTGCTCGACGTTGTCACTGA
AGCGGGAAGGGACTGGCTGCTATTGGGCGAAGTGCCGGGGCAGGATCTCCTGTCATCTCACCTTGCTCCT
GCCGAGAAAGTATCCATCATGGCTGATGCAATGCGGCGGCTGCATACGCTTGATCCGGCTACCTGCCCAT
TCGACCACCAAGCGAAACATCGCATCGAGCGAGCACGTACTCGGATGGAAGCCGGTCTTGTCGATCAGGA
TGATCTGGACGAAGAGCATCAGGGGCTCGCGCCAGCCGAACTGTTCGCCAGGCTCAAGGCGCGCATGCCC
GACGGCGAGGATCTCGTCGTGACCCATGGCGATGCCTGCTTGCCGAATATCATGGTGGAAAATGGCCGCT
TTTCTGGATTCATCGACTGTGGCCGGCTGGGTGTGGCGGACCGCTATCAGGACATAGCGTTGGCTACCCG
TGATATTGCTGAAGAGCTTGGCGGCGAATGGGCTGACCGCTTCCTCGTGCTTTACGGTATCGCCGCTCCC
GATTCGCAGCGCATCGCCTTCTATCGCCTTCTTGACGAGTTCTTCTGAGCGGGACTCTGGGGTTCGAAAT
GACCGACCAAGCGACGCCCAACCTGCCATCACGATGGCCGCAATAAAATATCTTTATTTTCATTACATCT
GTGTGTTGGTTTTTTGTGTGAATCGATAGCGATAAGGATCCTCTTTGCGCTTGCGTTTTCCCTTGTCCAG
ATAGCCCAGTAGCTGACATTCATCCGGGGTCAGCACCGTTTCTGCGGACTGGCTTTCTACGTAATGGTTT
CTTAGACGTCAGGTGGCACTTTTCGGGGAAATGTGCGCGGAACCCCTATTTGTTTATTTTTCTAAATACA
TTCAAATATGTATCCGCTCATGAGACAATAACCCTGATAAATGCTTCAATAATATTGAAAAAGGAAGAGT
ATGAGTATTCAACATTTCCGTGTCGCCCTTATTCCCTTTTTTGCGGCATTTTGCCTTCCTGTTTTTGCTC
ACCCAGAAACGCTGGTGAAAGTAAAAGATGCTGAAGATCAGTTGGGTGCACGAGTGGGTTACATCGAACT
GGATCTCAACAGCGGTAAGATCCTTGAGAGTTTTCGCCCCGAAGAACGTTTTCCAATGATGAGCACTTTC
AAAGTTCTGCTATGTGGCGCGGTATTATCCCGTATTGACGCCGGGCAAGAGCAACTCGGTCGCCGCATAC
ACTATTCTCAGAATGACTTGGTTGAGTACTCACCAGTCACAGAAAAGCATCTTACGGATGGCATGACAGT
AAGAGAATTATGCAGTGCTGCCATAACCATGAGTGATAACACTGCGGCCAACTTACTTCTGACAACTATC
GGAGGACCGAAGGAGCTAACCGCTTTTTTGCACAACATGGGGGATCATGTAACTCGCCTTGATCGTTGGG
AACCGGAGCTGAATGAAGCCATACCAAACGACGAGCGTGACACCACGATGCCTGTAGCAATGGCAACAAC
GTTGCGCAAACTATTAACTGGCGAACTACTTACTCTAGCTTCCCGGCAACAATTAATAGACTGGATGGAG
GCGGATAAAGTTGCAGGACCACTTCTGCGCTCGGCCCTTCCGGCTGGCTGGTTTATTGCTGATAAATCTG
GAGCCGGTGAGCGTGGGTCTCGCGGTATCATTGCAGCACTGGGGCCAGATGGTAAGCCCTCCCGTATCGT
AGTTATCTACACGACGGGGAGTCAGGCAACTATGGATGAACGAAATAGACAGATCGCTGAGATAGGTGCC
TCACTGATTAAGCATTGGTAATTCGAAATGACCGACCAAGCGACGCCCAACCGGTATCAGCTCACTCAAA
GGCGGTAATACGGTTATCCACAGAATCAGGGGATAACGCAGGAAAGAACATGTGAGCAAAAGGCCAGCAA
AAGGCCAGGAACCGTAAAAAGGCCGCGTTGCTGGCGTTTTTCCATAGGCTCCGCCCCCCTGACGAGCATC
ACAAAAATCGACGCTCAAGTCAGAGGTGGCGAAACCCGACAGGACTATAAAGATACCAGGCGTTTCCCCC
TGGAAGCTCCCTCGTGCGCTCTCCTGTTCCGACCCTGCCGCTTACCGGATACCTGTCCGCCTTTCTCCCT
TCGGGAAGCGTGGCGCTTTCTCATAGCTCACGCTGTAGGTATCTCAGTTCGGTGTAGGTCGTTCGCTCCA
AGCTGGGCTGTGTGCACGAACCCCCCGTTCAGCCCGACCGCTGCGCCTTATCCGGTAACTATCGTCTTGA
GTCCAACCCGGTAAGACACGACTTATCGCCACTGGCAGCAGCCACTGGTAACAGGATTAGCAGAGCGAGG
TATGTAGGCGGTGCTACAGAGTTCTTGAAGTGGTGGCCTAACTACGGCTACACTAGAAGGACAGTATTTG
GTATCTGCGCTCTGCTGAAGCCAGTTACCTTCGGAAAAAGAGTTGGTAGCTCTTGATCCGGCAAACAAAC
CACCGCTGGTAGCGGTGGTTTTTTTGTTTGCAAGCAGCAGATTACGCGCAGAAAAAAAGGATTTCAAGAA
GATCCTTTGATCTTTTCTACGGGGTCTGACGCTCAGTGGAACGAAAACTCACGTTAAGGGATTTTGGTCA
TGAGATTATCAAAAAGGATCTTCACCTAGATCCTTTTATAGTCCGGAAATACAGGAACGCACGCTGGATG
GCCCTTCGCTGGGATGGTGAAACCATGAAAAATGGCAGCTTCAGTGGATTAAGTGGGGGTAATGTGGCCT
GTACCCTCTGGTTGCATAGGTATTCATACGGTTAAAATTTATCAGGCGCGATTGCGGCAGTTTTTCGGGT
GGTTTGTTGCCATTTTTACCTGTCTGCTGCCGTGATCGCGCTGAACGCGTTTTAGCGGTGCGTACAATTA
AGGGATTATGGTAAATCCACTTACTGTCTGCCCTCGTAGCCATCGAGATAAACCGCAGTACTCCGGCCAC
GATGCGTCCGGCGTAGAGGATCGAGATCTACCGGGTAGGGGAGGCGCTTTTCCCAAGGCAGTCTGGAGCA
TGCGCTTTAGCAGCCCCGCTGGGCACTTGGCGCTACACAAGTGGCCTCTGGCCTCGCACACA
